Addgene plasmid #145538: pGBW-m4046424
Purpose: Yeast Expression plasmid for SARS-CoV-2 endoRNAse
Depositing lab: Ginkgo Bioworks & Benjie Chen. Depositing organization: Ginkgo Bioworks.
Backbone
  Vector backbone: AmpR; 2u URA3
  Backbone size w/o insert (bp): 4078
  Vector type: Yeast Expression
  Selectable markers: URA3
Growth in bacteria
  Bacterial resistance: Ampicillin, 100 μg/mL
  Growth temperature: 37°C
  Growth strain: DH5alpha
  Copy number: High Copy
Gene/Insert
  Gene/Insert name: SARS-CoV-2 endoRNAse
  Species: S. cerevisiae (budding yeast); Severe acute respiratory syndrome coronavirus 2
  Insert size (bp): 1037
  Mutation: Saccharomyces cerevisiae recode 1
  Entrez Gene: ORF1ab (a.k.a. GU280_gp01)
  Promoter: pGAL1
  Tag / fusion protein: Cleavable thrombin;StrepII (C terminal on backbone)
  Cloning method: Unknown
Resource information
  A portion of this plasmid was derived from a plasmid made by: GinkgoBioworks
Depositor comments: NCBI Reference Sequence: YP_009725310.1Created by gene synthesis with Not1 site.
How to cite: pGBW-m4046424 was a gift from Ginkgo Bioworks & Benjie Chen (Addgene plasmid # 145538 ; http://n2t.net/addgene:145538 ; RRID:Addgene_145538)
