[The description below was written by a language model from this plasmid's Addgene catalogue record and pLannotate feature annotations shown in this document.]
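Description:
pGBW-m4046424 is an E. coli–yeast shuttle plasmid for galactose-inducible expression of the SARS-CoV-2 endoRNAse in Saccharomyces cerevisiae. This protein is one of the mature products cleaved from the viral ORF1ab replicase polyprotein. The coding sequence was made by gene synthesis and recoded for S. cerevisiae codon usage ("recode 1"). In the 5,850-nt depositor sequence it lies directly downstream of the GAL1 promoter, which is regulated by Gal4, and is followed by a partial CYC1 transcription terminator. According to the catalogue entry, the backbone supplies a C-terminal thrombin-cleavable StrepII tag, which would allow affinity purification and later tag removal. The tag is not annotated separately in the feature table.

The automated annotation identifies the open reading frame only as a fragment of the SARS-CoV-2 replicase polyprotein. The functional text attached to that hit describes the 2'-O-methyltransferase, a different cleavage product of the same polyprotein. This appears to be generic text from the polyprotein database entry and does not contradict the depositor's endoRNAse designation.

In yeast, the plasmid replicates from the 2μ origin at multiple copies and is selected through the URA3 auxotrophic marker, which can also be counterselected with 5-FOA. In bacteria, it carries a ColE1/pUC-type origin and an ampicillin resistance gene that is annotated as being driven by the cat promoter. The bacterial elements are flanked by T3Te, T7Te and tonB terminators, which insulate them from read-through transcription. A short rop annotation sits beside AmpR, although the depositor lists the plasmid as high copy. The record supports use of the plasmid for inducible production and purification of the viral endoribonuclease in yeast.
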