Features (pLannotate 1.2.2; 13 found; start..end, strand, type, name):
     25..466     +  promoter       GAL1 promoter: S. cerevisiae GAL1; inducible promoter, regulated by Gal4
    475..1518    +  CDS            rep (fragment): R1AB_SARS2 - Experimental evidence at protein level: Swiss-Prot protein existence level 1. [2'-O-methyltransferase]: Methyltransferase that mediates mRNA cap 2'-O-ribose methylation to the 5'-cap structure of viral mRNAs. N7-methyl guanosine cap is a prerequisite for binding of nsp16. Therefore plays an essential role in viral mRNAs cap methylation which is essential to evade immune system. From Severe acute respiratory syndrome coronavirus 2 (2019-nCoV) (SARS-CoV-2).
   1589..1761    +  terminator     CYC1 terminator (fragment): S. cerevisiae CYC1; transcription terminator for CYC1
   1797..1973    +  promoter       URA3 promoter (fragment): S. cerevisiae URA3
   1974..2777    +  CDS            URA3: orotidine-5'-phosphate decarboxylase, required for uracil biosynthesis; S. cerevisiae URA3; yeast auxotrophic marker, counterselectable with 5-fluoroorotic acid (5-FOA)
   2860..3842    -  rep_origin     2μ ori: yeast 2μ plasmid origin of replication
   3920..3949    +  terminator     T3Te terminator: phage T3 early transcription terminator
   3971..4558    +  rep_origin     ori: high-copy-number ColE1/pMB1/pBR322/pUC origin of replication
   4570..4597    -  terminator     T7Te terminator: phage T7 early transcription terminator
   4621..4812    -  CDS            rop: Rop protein, which maintains plasmids at low copy number; rop
   4813..5673    -  CDS            AmpR: β-lactamase; bla; confers resistance to ampicillin, carbenicillin, and related antibiotics
   5674..5776    -  promoter       cat promoter: promoter of the E. coli cat gene encoding chloramphenicol acetyltransferase
   5777..5808    -  terminator     tonB terminator: bidirectional E. coli tonB-P14 transcription terminator
>Addgene plasmid #145538 | pGBW-m4046424 | depositor full sequence | sequence record 287715 | Full Sequence
GCGGCCGCTTGCTATATTGAAGTACGGATTAGAAGCCGCCGAGCGGGCGACAGCCCTCCGACGGAAGACT
CTCCTCCGTGCGTCCTCGTCTTCACCGGTCGCGTTCCTGAAACGCAGATGTGCCTCGCGCCGCACTGCTC
CGAACAATAAAGATTCTACAATACTAGCTTTTATGGTTATGAAGAGGAAAAATTGGCAGTAACCTGGCCC
CACAAACCTTCAAATTAACGAATCAAATTAACAACCATAGGATGATAATGCGATTAGTTTTTTAGCCTTA
TTTCTGGGGTAATTAATCAGCGAAGCGATGATTTTTGATCTATTAACAGATATATAAATGGAAAAGCTGC
ATAACCACTTTAACTAATACTTTCAACATTTTCAGTTTGTATTACTTCTTATTCAAATGTCATAAAAGTA
TCAACAAAAAATTGTTAATATACCTCTATACTTTAACGTCAAGGAGAAAAAACTATAATGAGCCTGGAAA
ACGTTGCCTTCAATGTAGTGAACAAAGGACACTTTGATGGGCAACAGGGTGAGGTTCCTGTCTCCATTAT
AAATAACACCGTTTATACTAAGGTCGACGGCGTTGATGTGGAATTGTTCGAAAATAAGACGACATTACCC
GTCAACGTTGCATTTGAACTTTGGGCGAAGCGTAACATCAAACCAGTCCCAGAAGTTAAGATTTTGAACA
ATTTGGGTGTTGACATCGCTGCTAATACCGTCATTTGGGATTACAAGAGAGATGCTCCGGCCCATATCTC
AACTATAGGTGTCTGCTCGATGACTGACATTGCTAAAAAGCCAACCGAGACTATCTGTGCTCCATTAACC
GTTTTCTTTGACGGTAGAGTAGATGGTCAAGTCGACCTCTTCAGAAACGCAAGGAACGGTGTTTTGATTA
CAGAAGGTAGTGTTAAAGGTCTACAACCTTCTGTAGGTCCAAAGCAAGCGTCCTTGAACGGCGTCACGTT
GATTGGCGAAGCCGTTAAGACTCAATTCAATTACTATAAGAAGGTCGATGGTGTTGTGCAACAATTACCA
GAAACTTACTTCACTCAGTCTCGCAATTTGCAAGAATTTAAACCACGATCTCAAATGGAAATCGATTTTC
TTGAACTAGCTATGGACGAGTTCATCGAACGTTACAAGTTGGAAGGTTATGCTTTTGAACACATTGTCTA
CGGTGACTTCTCTCATTCCCAGCTGGGTGGTTTACACTTGCTAATTGGACTGGCTAAAAGATTCAAGGAA
TCACCATTCGAGTTGGAAGATTTTATCCCTATGGACTCTACCGTTAAAAACTACTTCATCACTGATGCTC
AAACCGGTTCGAGTAAGTGTGTTTGTTCCGTCATTGACTTGTTACTAGATGATTTCGTAGAAATAATTAA
GTCTCAAGACTTGTCAGTTGTTTCCAAGGTTGTCAAGGTAACCATTGACTATACGGAAATCTCATTTATG
TTGTGGTGCAAAGACGGTCATGTTGAAACCTTCTACCCGAAATTGCAACTCGTGCCGAGAGGTTCTTGGA
GCCATCCGCAGTTTGAAAAATAAACAGGCCCCTTTTCCTTTGTCGATATCATGTAATTAGTTATGTCACG
CTTACATTCACGCCCTCCTCCCACATCCGCTCTAACCGAAAAGGAAGGAGTTAGACAACCTGAAGTCTAG
GTCCCTATTTATTTTTTTTAATAGTTATGTTAGTATTAAGAACGTTATTTATATTTCAAATTTTTCTTTT
TTTTCTGTACAAAGCGGCCGCCGAACCACTAGTGCACTGCAGTACACGGTTTCCTTGAAATTTTTTTGAT
TCGGTAATCTCCGAACAGAAGGAAGAACGAAGGAAGGAGCACAGACTTAGATTGGTATATATACGCATAT
GTAGTGTTGAAGAAACATGAAATTGCCCAGTATTCTTAACCCAACTGCACAGAACAAAAACGTGCAGGAA
ACGAAGATAAATCATGTCGAAAGCTACATATAAGGAACGTGCTGCTACTCATCCTAGTCCTGTTGCTGCC
AAGCTATTTAATATCATGCACGAAAAGCAAACAAACTTGTGTGCTTCATTGGATGTTCGTACCACCAAGG
AATTACTGGAGTTAGTTGAAGCATTAGGTCCCAAAATTTGTTTACTAAAAACACATGTGGATATCTTGAC
TGATTTTTCCATGGAGGGCACAGTTAAGCCGCTAAAGGCATTATCCGCCAAGTACAATTTTTTACTCTTC
GAGGACAGAAAATTTGCTGACATTGGTAATACAGTCAAATTGCAGTACTCTGCGGGTGTATACAGAATAG
CAGAATGGGCAGACATTACGAATGCACACGGTGTGGTGGGCCCAGGTATTGTTAGCGGTTTGAAGCAGGC
GGCAGAAGAAGTAACAAAGGAACCTAGAGGCCTTTTGATGTTAGCAGAATTGTCATGCAAGGGCTCCCTA
TCTACTGGAGAATATACTAAGGGTACTGTTGACATTGCGAAGAGCGACAAAGATTTTGTTATCGGCTTTA
TTGCTCAAAGAGACATGGGTGGAAGAGATGAAGGTTACGATTGGTTGATTATGACACCCGGTGTGGGTTT
AGATGACAAGGGAGATGCATTGGGTCAACAGTATAGAACCGTGGATGATGTGGTTTCTACAGGATCTGAC
ATTATTATTGTTGGAAGAGGACTATTTGCAAAGGGAAGGGATGCTAAGGTAGAGGGTGAACGTTACAGAA
AAGCAGGCTGGGAAGCATATTTGAGAAGATGCGGCCAGCAAAACTAAAAAACTGTATTATAAGTAAATGC
ATGTATACTAAACTCACAAATTAGAGCTTCAATTTAATTATATCAGTTATTACCCGAGTAACGAAGCATC
TGTGCTTCATTTTGTAGAACAAAAATGCAACGCGAGAGCGCTAATTTTTCAAACAAAGAATCTGAGCTGC
ATTTTTACAGAACAGAAATGCAACGCGAAAGCGCTATTTTACCAACGAAGAATCTGTGCTTCATTTTTGT
AAAACAAAAATGCAACGCGAGAGCGCTAATTTTTCAAACAAAGAATCTGAGCTGCATTTTTACAGAACAG
AAATGCAACGCGAGAGCGCTATTTTACCAACAAAGAATCTATACTTCTTTTTTGTTCTACAAAAATGCAT
CCCGAGAGCGCTATTTTTCTAACAAAGCATCTTAGATTACTTTTTTTCTCCTTTGTGCGCTCTATAATGC
AGTCTCTTGATAACTTTTTGCACTGTAGGTCCGTTAAGGTTAGAAGAAGGCTACTTTGGTGTCTATTTTC
TCTTCCATAAAAAAAGCCTGACTCCACTTCCCGCGTTTACTGATTACTAGCGAAGCTGCGGGTGCATTTT
TTCAAGATAAAGGCATCCCCGATTATATTCTATACCGATGTGGATTGCGCATACTTTGTGAACAGAAAGT
GATAGCGTTGATGATTCTTCATTGGTCAGAAAATTATGAACGGTTTCTTCTATTTTGTCTCTATATACTA
CGTATAGGAAATGTTTACATTTTCGTATTGTTTTCGATTCACTCTATGAATAGTTCTTACTACAATTTTT
TTGTCTAAAGAGTAATACTAGAGATAAACATAAAAAATGTAGAGGTCGAGTTTAGATGCAAGTTCAAGGA
GCGAAAGGTGGATGGGTAGGTTATATAGGGATATAGCACAGAGATATATAGCAAAGAGATACTTTTGAGC
AATGTTTGTGGAAGCGGTATTCGCAATATTTTAGTAGCTCGTTACAGTCCGGTGCGTTTTTGGTTTTTTG
AAAGTGCGTCATCAGAGCGCTTTTGGTTTTCAAAAGCGCTCTGAAGTTCCTATACTTTCTAGCTAGAGAA
TAGGAACTTCCCGAGCGGCCGCGTGTTACAAGCTTGACTCCAGCGTAACTGGACTGCAATCAACTCACTG
GCTCACCTTCACGGGTGGGCCTTTCTTCGGTAGAAAATCAAAGGATCTTCTTGAGATCCTTTTTTTCTGC
GCGTAATCTGCTGCTTGCAAACAAAAAAACCACCGCTACCAGCGGTGGTTTGTTTGCCGGATCAAGAGCT
ACCAACTCTTTTTCCGAGGTAACTGGCTTCAGCAGAGCGCAGATACCAAATACTGTTCTTCTAGTGTAGC
CGTAGTTAGGCCACCACTTCAAGAACTCTGTAGCACCGCCTACATACCTCGCTCTGCTAATCCTGTTACC
AGTGGCTGCTGCCAGTGGCGATAAGTCGTGTCTTACCGGGTTGGACTCAAGACGATAGTTACCGGATAAG
GCGCAGCGGTCGGGCTGAACGGGGGGTTCGTGCACACAGCCCAGCTTGGAGCGAACGACCTACACCGAAC
TGAGATACCTACAGCGTGAGCTATGAGAAAGCGCCACGCTTCCCGAAGGGAGAAAGGCGGACAGGTATCC
GGTAAGCGGCAGGGTCGGAACAGGAGAGCGCACGAGGGAGCTTCCAGGGGTAAACGCCTGGTATCTTTAT
AGTCCTGTCGGGTTTCGCCACCTCTGACTTGAGCATCGATTTTTGTGATGCTCGTCAGGGGGGCGGAGCC
TATGGAAAAACGCCAGCAACGCAGAAAGGCCCACCCGAAGGTGAGCCAGGTGATTACATTTGGGCCCTCA
TCAGAGGTTTTCACCGTCATCACCGAAACGCGCGAGGCAGCTGCGGTAAAGCTCATCAGCGTGGTCGTGA
AGCGATTCACAGATGTCTGCCTGTTCATCCGCGTCCAGCTCGTTGAGTTTCTCCAGAAGCGTTAATGTCT
GGCTTCTGATAAAGCGGGCCATGTTAAGGGCGGTTTTTTCCTGTTTGGTCACTTACCAATGCTTAATCAG
TGAGGCACCTATCTCAGCGATCTGTCTATTTCGTTCATCCATAGTTGCCTGACTCCCCGTCGTGTAGATA
ACTACGATGCGGGAGGGCTTACCATCTGGCCCCAGTGCTGCAATGATACCGCGAGACCCACGCTCACCGG
CTCCAGATTTATCAGCAATAAACCAGCCAGCCGGGAGGGCCGAGCGCAGAAGTGATCCTGCAACTTTATC
CGCCTCCATCCAGTCTATTAATTGTTGCCGGGAAGCTAGAGTAAGTAGTTCGCCAGTTAATAGTTTGCGC
AACGTTGTTGCCATTGCTACAGGCATCGTGGTGTCACGCTCGTCGTTTGGTATGGCTTCATTCAGCTCCG
GTTCCCAACGATCAAGGCGAGTTACATGATCCCCCATGTTGTGCAAAAAAGCGGTTAGCTCCTTCGGTCC
TCCGATCGTTGCCAGAAGTAAGTTGGCCGCAGTGTTATCACTCATGGTTATGGCAGCACTGCATAATTCT
CTTACTGTCATGCCATCCGTGAGATGCTTTTCTGTGACTGGTGAGTACTCAACCAAGTCATTCTGAGAAT
AGTGTATGCGGCGACCGAGTTGCTCTTGCCCGGCGTCAATACGGGATAATACCGCGCCACATAGCAGAAC
TTTAAAAGTGCTCATCATTGGAAAACGTTCTTCGGGGCGTAAACTCTCAAGGATCTTACCGCTGTTGAGA
TCCAGTTCGATGTAACCCACTCGTGCACCCAACTGATCTTCAGCATCTTTTACTTTCACCAGCGTTTCTG
GGTGAGCAAAAACAGGAAGGCAAAATGCCGCAAAAAAGGGAATAAGGGCGACACGGAAATGTTGAATACT
CATTTTAGCTTCCTTAGCTCCTGAAAATCTCGATAACTCAAAAAATACGCCCGGTAGTGATCTTATTTCA
TTATGGTGAAAGTTGGAACCTCTTACGTGCCGATCAAGTCAAAAGCCTCCGGTCGGAGGCTTTTGACTTT
CTGCTATGGAGGTCAGGTATGATTTAAATGGTCAGTTAGA
